Addgene plasmid #210635: pGL4.23_TSS4
Purpose: Luciferase experiment for TAL1 TSS4
Depositing lab: Maayan Salton. Publication: Isoforms of the TAL1 transcription factor have different roles in hematopoiesis and cell growth. Sharma A, Mistriel-Zerbib S, Najar RA, Engal E, Bentata M, Taqatqa N, Dahan S, Cohen K, Jaffe-Herman S, Geminder O, Baker M, Nevo Y, Plaschkes I, Kay G, Drier Y, Berger M, Salton M. PLoS Biol. 2023 Jun 28;21(6):e3002175. doi: 10.1371/journal.pbio.3002175. PubMed 37379322.
Backbone
  Vector backbone: pGL4.23[luc2/minP]
  Backbone manufacturer: Promega
  Backbone size w/o insert (bp): 4283
  Vector type: Mammalian Expression
Growth in bacteria
  Bacterial resistance: Ampicillin, 100 μg/mL
  Growth temperature: 37°C
  Growth strain: DH5alpha
  Copy number: High Copy
Gene/Insert
  Gene/Insert name: TAL1 TSS4
  Species: H. sapiens (human)
  Entrez Gene: TAL1 (a.k.a. SCL, TCL5, bHLHa17, tal-1)
  Cloning method: Restriction Enzyme; 5′ cloning site NcoI (destroyed during cloning)
Terms and licenses: Academic/Nonprofit Terms; Industry Terms: Not Available to Industry
How to cite: pGL4.23_TSS4 was a gift from Maayan Salton (Addgene plasmid # 210635 ; http://n2t.net/addgene:210635 ; RRID:Addgene_210635)
