[The description below was written by a language model from this plasmid's Addgene catalogue record and pLannotate feature annotations shown in this document.]
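Description:
pGL4.23_TSS4 is a firefly luciferase reporter plasmid built on the Promega pGL4.23[luc2/minP] backbone. It is catalogued as a mammalian expression vector and carries a human genomic fragment corresponding to transcription start site 4 (TSS4) of the TAL1 gene, also known as SCL. It replicates in E. coli from a high-copy ColE1/pUC-type origin and is selected with ampicillin through the β-lactamase gene. The sequenced record is 5,878 nt, against a stated empty backbone of 4,283 bp, so the insert is roughly 1.6 kb.

The reporter unit consists of the minimal TATA-box promoter minP, which has low basal activity, followed by the synthetic luc2 firefly luciferase coding sequence and an SV40 polyadenylation signal. Upstream of this unit, a synthetic poly(A) signal and an RNA polymerase II pause site from the human α2-globin gene limit read-through transcription from the backbone, which keeps background luciferase signal low.

The TAL1 TSS4 insert is not annotated as such in the feature table. The unannotated stretches before minP and between minP and luc2 are where extra sequence lies. The only stated cloning site is NcoI, which was destroyed during cloning, and the record does not give the exact boundaries or orientation of the insert. The short "C9orf85" and "C8orf17" fragments near the start of the sequence, like the TcR and large T antigen fragments, are probably spurious similarity hits from automated annotation rather than functional coding regions.

The stated purpose is luciferase assays for TAL1 TSS4, that is, measuring the promoter or regulatory activity of this region in transfected mammalian cells. The associated work concerns TAL1 isoforms in hematopoiesis and cell growth.
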