Features (pLannotate 1.2.2; 12 found; start..end, strand, type, name):
     72..227     +  CDS            C9orf85 (fragment): CI085_HUMAN - Experimental evidence at protein level: Swiss-Prot protein existence level 1. From Homo sapiens (Human).
    270..341     -  CDS            C8orf17 (fragment): MOST1_HUMAN - Experimental evidence at protein level: Swiss-Prot protein existence level 1. May be involved in cell survival, proliferation and progression of cancer cells. From Homo sapiens (Human).
   1509..1540    +  promoter       minP: minimal TATA-box promoter with low basal activity
   1736..3388    +  CDS            luciferase: firefly luciferase synthetic luc2 version of the luciferase gene
   3432..3553    -  polyA_signal   SV40 poly(A) signal: SV40 polyadenylation signal
   3576..3644    -  CDS            large T antigen (fragment): large T antigen from SV40 (simian virus 40)
   3660..3792    +  CDS            TcR (fragment): tetracycline efflux protein; tet; confers resistance to tetracycline
   3972..4560    -  rep_origin     ori: high-copy-number ColE1/pMB1/pBR322/pUC origin of replication
   4760..5620    -  CDS            AmpR: β-lactamase confers resistance to ampicillin, carbenicillin, and related antibiotics
   5621..5662    -  promoter       AmpR promoter (fragment): bla
   5725..5773    +  polyA_signal   poly(A) signal: synthetic polyadenylation signal
   5787..5878    +  misc_feature   pause site: RNA polymerase II transcriptional pause signal from the human α2 globin gene
>Addgene plasmid #210635 | pGL4.23_TSS4 | addgene full sequence | sequence record 417964 | Addgene NGS Result
GGCCTAACTGGCCGGTACCTTGAGCAGGATAGTGGCATGACCAGCTCTATCTTCTTTTTTTTTTTTTGAG
ATGGAGTCTCACTCTGTTGCCCAGGCTAGAGTGCAGTGGCACGATCTCGGCTCACCACAACCTCCACCTC
CTGGGTTCAAGTGATTCTTCTGCCTCAGCTTCCTGAGTAGCTGGGATTAAAGGCGTGCGCCACCACACCC
GGCTCATTTTGTATTTTTAGTAGAGATGGGGTTTCTCCATGTTGGTCAGGCTGGTCTCGACTCCCGACCT
CAGGTGATCCACCTGCCTCGGTCTCCCAAAGTGCTGGGATTACAGGCGTGAGCCACCGTGCCCGGCCTGA
CCAGCTCTATCTTTAAAAGATCACTCCACTGTGATGTGGAGAAGGGGTTGCAGGGCAATGGTGGACACAG
GAAGGGCTGATAAGAAGCAACTGTGATAGTCCAGACACCTGCCTCTGGGAGCCTAAAACACTCCACATAG
GTGGGAAGGCTTCAAAAGAGGCCTGGGGATGAAGCTGTTGCCCTCCAGCCTGCCGCGCTTCCCGGGGACC
TGCAAACGTCCATCCTTTCCTCGGTCGATTCCTCGTCCAGCCTGTGGTCCTTGGGGCTCTGATTTATTCA
GCTTGGGAACCAGGCAGCGAGTCTCATGTCTGCCCCAGGCCTCAAAATAGATTATTTTTTTTATTAGCTG
TCCCTTGTTAACTCATAATTGCAATCATGTAACATTTAATAGAGGCACAAAGCGATCCCCATCACTGCTC
CACAATCATTCATTAGCTAACAAGACAGAGCAGCTCATAAAAAAAAAGCCGTTAAAAAAATTCCGGGGAA
ATGGAAAGCAGGAGGTGATGCAAGCCCTGGTTAACAAAGGCTGAGGGTTGGGGGGAGGCATGAGAGGGTG
TGAGTGGAATAACCCAAGCCTGATAAGCCACAAAGCAGCGCCTGCTGCTCCCTCCTCCCTCTGCCGCCTG
AGTCAGAGAAGCCGGGATGTGTTCAAAATCAAGCAATGTAATTAGCAGGTTGCATCATGCCTCTCGATTA
TAAATTACAATGGCCACAAAGAGGGTGGATGGAGGAGCAGGGATTAGATGGGGTAACCCAATCCCAGTGC
CGGGAAGGGGGACAGAGGGCCCGGGAGCTGCCCCCCGCCACTAGGAGCCACTCGGAGTGGCCTCTGTCTA
CTGTGTCTAGGGACAGCAACAAGGCCTACTCAATACCTGCTTTGTGTAGCCTGGGATAATGATTTACAAA
CTCAAGGAAATCAGGAGGTGTGAAAAGAAGATAGCCCTCTTAACCCAGCCATTGTCTACCCTCTGCTGGA
ATGTCCCTCAGCTCCACCCACCTGGTGCACCTGTGCACACGGATGCTGTTTGAGGATGGTCCACGTGAGG
AGCCCTCATAGGGGCTGGACTGATAAGATCTAAAAGGGTTGCTGGGCTCGAGGAGCTCGCTAGCCTCGAG
GATATCAAGATCTGGCCTCGGCGGCCAAGCTTAGACACTAGAGGGTATATAATGGAAGCTCGACTTCCAG
CTTGGCAATCCGGTACTGTTGGTAAAGCCACCATGGATCGCCCAGGACCACACCGCAGCGTAACTGCAGG
CCTCTCAGCGAAAAAGGGGGAAAGCAAAGACCCGGGTGTGCATCCTCTTCCTCGGCTTCCGCCCCTTTCC
GGCGGAGTGGAGATCCTATTCAGAGGGGCCGGTCTCTCTAAATATGCCCCAGCCCATGGAAGATGCCAAA
AACATTAAGAAGGGCCCAGCGCCATTCTACCCACTCGAAGACGGGACCGCCGGCGAGCAGCTGCACAAAG
CCATGAAGCGCTACGCCCTGGTGCCCGGCACCATCGCCTTTACCGACGCACATATCGAGGTGGACATTAC
CTACGCCGAGTACTTCGAGATGAGCGTTCGGCTGGCAGAAGCTATGAAGCGCTATGGGCTGAATACAAAC
CATCGGATCGTGGTGTGCAGCGAGAATAGCTTGCAGTTCTTCATGCCCGTGTTGGGTGCCCTGTTCATCG
GTGTGGCTGTGGCCCCAGCTAACGACATCTACAACGAGCGCGAGCTGCTGAACAGCATGGGCATCAGCCA
GCCCACCGTCGTATTCGTGAGCAAGAAAGGGCTGCAAAAGATCCTCAACGTGCAAAAGAAGCTACCGATC
ATACAAAAGATCATCATCATGGATAGCAAGACCGACTACCAGGGCTTCCAAAGCATGTACACCTTCGTGA
CTTCCCATTTGCCACCCGGCTTCAACGAGTACGACTTCGTGCCCGAGAGCTTCGACCGGGACAAAACCAT
CGCCCTGATCATGAACAGTAGTGGCAGTACCGGATTGCCCAAGGGCGTAGCCCTACCGCACCGCACCGCT
TGTGTCCGATTCAGTCATGCCCGCGACCCCATCTTCGGCAACCAGATCATCCCCGACACCGCTATCCTCA
GCGTGGTGCCATTTCACCACGGCTTCGGCATGTTCACCACGCTGGGCTACTTGATCTGCGGCTTTCGGGT
CGTGCTCATGTACCGCTTCGAGGAGGAGCTATTCTTGCGCAGCTTGCAAGACTATAAGATTCAATCTGCC
CTGCTGGTGCCCACACTATTTAGCTTCTTCGCTAAGAGCACTCTCATCGACAAGTACGACCTAAGCAACT
TGCACGAGATCGCCAGCGGCGGGGCGCCGCTCAGCAAGGAGGTAGGTGAGGCCGTGGCCAAACGCTTCCA
CCTACCAGGCATCCGCCAGGGCTACGGCCTGACAGAAACAACCAGCGCCATTCTGATCACCCCCGAAGGG
GACGACAAGCCTGGCGCAGTAGGCAAGGTGGTGCCCTTCTTCGAGGCTAAGGTGGTGGACTTGGACACCG
GTAAGACACTGGGTGTGAACCAGCGCGGCGAGCTGTGCGTCCGTGGCCCCATGATCATGAGCGGCTACGT
TAACAACCCCGAGGCTACAAACGCTCTCATCGACAAGGACGGCTGGCTGCACAGCGGCGACATCGCCTAC
TGGGACGAGGACGAGCACTTCTTCATCGTGGACCGGCTGAAGAGCCTGATCAAATACAAGGGCTACCAGG
TAGCCCCAGCCGAACTGGAGAGCATCCTGCTGCAACACCCCAACATCTTCGACGCCGGGGTCGCCGGCCT
GCCCGACGACGATGCCGGCGAGCTGCCCGCCGCAGTCGTCGTGCTGGAACACGGTAAAACCATGACCGAG
AAGGAGATCGTGGACTATGTGGCCAGCCAGGTTACAACCGCCAAGAAGCTGCGCGGTGGTGTTGTGTTCG
TGGACGAGGTGCCTAAAGGACTGACCGGCAAGTTGGACGCCCGCAAGATCCGCGAGATTCTCATTAAGGC
CAAGAAGGGCGGCAAGATCGCCGTGTAATAATTCTAGAGTCGGGGCGGCCGGCCGCTTCGAGCAGACATG
ATAAGATACATTGATGAGTTTGGACAAACCACAACTAGAATGCAGTGAAAAAAATGCTTTATTTGTGAAA
TTTGTGATGCTATTGCTTTATTTGTAACCATTATAAGCTGCAATAAACAAGTTAACAACAACAATTGCAT
TCATTTTATGTTTCAGGTTCAGGGGGAGGTGTGGGAGGTTTTTTAAAGCAAGTAAAACCTCTACAAATGT
GGTAAAATCGATAAGGATCCGTCGACCGATGCCCTTGAGAGCCTTCAACCCAGTCAGCTCCTTCCGGTGG
GCGCGGGGCATGACTATCGTCGCCGCACTTATGACTGTCTTCTTTATCATGCAACTCGTAGGACAGGTGC
CGGCAGCGCTCTTCCGCTTCCTCGCTCACTGACTCGCTGCGCTCGGTCGTTCGGCTGCGGCGAGCGGTAT
CAGCTCACTCAAAGGCGGTAATACGGTTATCCACAGAATCAGGGGATAACGCAGGAAAGAACATGTGAGC
AAAAGGCCAGCAAAAGGCCAGGAACCGTAAAAAGGCCGCGTTGCTGGCGTTTTTCCATAGGCTCCGCCCC
CCTGACGAGCATCACAAAAATCGACGCTCAAGTCAGAGGTGGCGAAACCCGACAGGACTATAAAGATACC
AGGCGTTTCCCCCTGGAAGCTCCCTCGTGCGCTCTCCTGTTCCGACCCTGCCGCTTACCGGATACCTGTC
CGCCTTTCTCCCTTCGGGAAGCGTGGCGCTTTCTCATAGCTCACGCTGTAGGTATCTCAGTTCGGTGTAG
GTCGTTCGCTCCAAGCTGGGCTGTGTGCACGAACCCCCCGTTCAGCCCGACCGCTGCGCCTTATCCGGTA
ACTATCGTCTTGAGTCCAACCCGGTAAGACACGACTTATCGCCACTGGCAGCAGCCACTGGTAACAGGAT
TAGCAGAGCGAGGTATGTAGGCGGTGCTACAGAGTTCTTGAAGTGGTGGCCTAACTACGGCTACACTAGA
AGAACAGTATTTGGTATCTGCGCTCTGCTGAAGCCAGTTACCTTCGGAAAAAGAGTTGGTAGCTCTTGAT
CCGGCAAACAAACCACCGCTGGTAGCGGTGGTTTTTTTGTTTGCAAGCAGCAGATTACGCGCAGAAAAAA
AGGATCTCAAGAAGATCCTTTGATCTTTTCTACGGGGTCTGACGCTCAGTGGAACGAAAACTCACGTTAA
GGGATTTTGGTCATGAGATTATCAAAAAGGATCTTCACCTAGATCCTTTTAAATTAAAAATGAAGTTTTA
AATCAATCTAAAGTATATATGAGTAAACTTGGTCTGACAGCGGCCGCAAATGCTAAACCACTGCAGTGGT
TACCAGTGCTTGATCAGTGAGGCACCGATCTCAGCGATCTGCCTATTTCGTTCGTCCATAGTGGCCTGAC
TCCCCGTCGTGTAGATCACTACGATTCGTGAGGGCTTACCATCAGGCCCCAGCGCAGCAATGATGCCGCG
AGAGCCGCGTTCACCGGCCCCCGATTTGTCAGCAATGAACCAGCCAGCAGGGAGGGCCGAGCGAAGAAGT
GGTCCTGCTACTTTGTCCGCCTCCATCCAGTCTATGAGCTGCTGTCGTGATGCTAGAGTAAGAAGTTCGC
CAGTGAGTAGTTTCCGAAGAGTTGTGGCCATTGCTACTGGCATCGTGGTATCACGCTCGTCGTTCGGTAT
GGCTTCGTTCAACTCTGGTTCCCAGCGGTCAAGCCGGGTCACATGATCACCCATATTATGAAGAAATGCA
GTCAGCTCCTTAGGGCCTCCGATCGTTGTCAGAAGTAAGTTGGCCGCGGTGTTGTCGCTCATGGTAATGG
CAGCACTACACAATTCTCTTACCGTCATGCCATCCGTAAGATGCTTTTCCGTGACCGGCGAGTACTCAAC
CAAGTCGTTTTGTGAGTAGTGTATACGGCGACCAAGCTGCTCTTGCCCGGCGTCTATACGGGACAACACC
GCGCCACATAGCAGTACTTTGAAAGTGCTCATCATCGGGAATCGTTCTTCGGGGCGGAAAGACTCAAGGA
TCTTGCCGCTATTGAGATCCAGTTCGATATAGCCCACTCTTGCACCCAGTTGATCTTCAGCATCTTTTAC
TTTCACCAGCGTTTCGGGGTGTGCAAAAACAGGCAAGCAAAATGCCGCAAAGAAGGGAATGAGTGCGACA
CGAAAATGTTGGATGCTCATACTCGTCCTTTTTCAATATTATTGAAGCATTTATCAGGGTTACTAGTACG
TCTCTCAAGGATAAGTAAGTAATATTAAGGTACGGGAGGTATTGGACAGGCCGCAATAAAATATCTTTAT
TTTCATTACATCTGTGTGTTGGTTTTTTGTGTGAATCGATAGTACTAACATACGCTCTCCATCAAAACAA
AACGAAACAAAACAAACTAGCAAAATAGGCTGTCCCCAGTGCAAGTGCAGGTGCCAGAACATTTCTCT
