>Addgene plasmid #210635 | pGL4.23_TSS4 | depositor partial sequence | sequence record 410511 | insert
CCATGGATCGCCCAGGACCACACCGCAGCGTAACTGCAGGCCTCTCAGCGAAAAAGGGGGAAAGCAAAGA
CCCGGGTGTGCATCCTCTTCCTCGGCTTCCGCCCCTTTCCGGCGGAGTGGAGATCCTATTCAGAGGGGCC
GGTCTCTCTAAATATGCCCCAGCCCATGG
